Addgene plasmid #228183: SP_G3
Purpose: Plasmid contains the secretion signal peptide sequence of the yeast AWA1 gene for use in Combinatorial Golden Gate Assembly (BsaI restriction sites).
Depositing lab: Joseph Brock. Depositing organization: Australian National University. Publication: High-throughput optimisation of protein secretion in yeast via an engineered biosensor. Cleaver A, Luo R, Smith OB, Murphy L, Schwessinger B, Brock J. Trends Biotechnol. 2025 Apr;43(4):838-867. doi: 10.1016/j.tibtech.2024.11.010. Epub 2024 Dec 13. PubMed 39674781.
Backbone
  Vector backbone: pYTK001
  Backbone manufacturer: John Dueber, Addgene plasmid #65108
  Vector type: Synthetic Biology
Growth in bacteria
  Bacterial resistance: Chloramphenicol, 25 μg/mL
  Growth temperature: 37°C
  Growth strain: DH5alpha
  Copy number: High Copy
Gene/Insert
  Gene/Insert name: sp_Q8TGE1_AWA1_YEASK:0-23 (alt name: Uniprot: Q8TGE1)
  Species: S. cerevisiae (budding yeast)
  Cloning method: Golden Gate
Terms and licenses: Academic/Nonprofit Terms; Industry Terms: Not Available to Industry
Depositor comments: Signal peptides direct recombinant protein secretion in yeast. Codon optimised for expression in S. cerevisiae. This part is designed for use with components from the MoClo Yeast Toolkit (Lee et al. 2015). This insert is a 3a* component, see Williams et al. 2024 for more detail.
How to cite: SP_G3 was a gift from Joseph Brock (Addgene plasmid # 228183 ; http://n2t.net/addgene:228183 ; RRID:Addgene_228183)
