[The description below was written by a language model from this plasmid's Addgene catalogue record and pLannotate feature annotations shown in this document.]
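Description:
SP_G3 is a small synthetic-biology part plasmid (about 1.7 kb) built on the pYTK001 entry vector of the MoClo Yeast Toolkit. It is a bacterial storage and donor vector rather than an expression construct. It is maintained in E. coli at high copy through a ColE1/pUC-type origin of replication and selected with chloramphenicol through the cat (chloramphenicol acetyltransferase) gene. The cat gene is driven by its native promoter and followed by a minimal lambda t0 terminator. These are the only features the automated annotation picked up. The short insert itself is not annotated in the feature table, and no yeast origin, yeast marker or promoter is recorded, as expected for a part-level plasmid.

The payload is the secretion signal peptide of the S. cerevisiae AWA1 gene, described in the record as the first 23 residues of the protein and codon-optimised for expression in budding yeast. According to the record, the part carries BsaI restriction sites so that it can be released and joined to other parts in a combinatorial Golden Gate assembly. The depositor classes it as a "3a*" component, a variant of the toolkit's N-terminal coding position, meant to be combined with other Yeast Toolkit components. Once assembled upstream of a coding sequence in a complete transcription unit, the signal peptide directs the recombinant protein into the yeast secretory pathway. The associated work concerns high-throughput optimisation of protein secretion in yeast, which suggests this plasmid serves as one candidate signal peptide to be tested against others for a given protein.
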