Features (pLannotate 1.2.2; 4 found; start..end, strand, type, name):
     99..133     -  terminator     lambda t0 terminator: minimal transcription terminator from phage lambda (Scholtissek and Grosse, 1987)
    207..863     -  CDS            cat: CAT_ECOLX - Experimental evidence at protein level: Swiss-Prot protein existence level 1. This enzyme is an effector of chloramphenicol resistance in bacteria. From Escherichia coli. This protein is used as a marker in many commonly used cloning vectors, such as pACYC184.
    864..961     -  promoter       cat promoter: promoter of the E. coli cat gene encoding chloramphenicol acetyltransferase
   1045..1633    +  rep_origin     ori: high-copy-number ColE1/pMB1/pBR322/pUC origin of replication
>Addgene plasmid #228183 | SP_G3 | addgene full sequence | sequence record 451798 | Addgene NGS Result
TCGGTCTCATATGTTCAACAGATTCAACAAACTTCAGGCAGCTCTAGCTCTAGTGCTATATAGTCAGAGT
GCGTTGGGAGCCCCTTGAGACCAGACCAATAAAAAACGCCCGGCGGCAACCGAGCGTTCTGAACAAATCC
AGATGGAGTTCTGAGGTCATTACTGGATCTATCAACAGGAGTCCAAGCGAGCTCGATATCAAATTACGCC
CCGCCCTGCCACTCATCGCAGTACTGTTGTAATTCATTAAGCATTCTGCCGACATGGAAGCCATCACAAA
CGGCATGATGAACCTGAATCGCCAGCGGCATCAGCACCTTGTCGCCTTGCGTATAATATTTGCCCATGGT
GAAAACGGGGGCGAAGAAGTTGTCCATATTGGCCACGTTTAAATCAAAACTGGTGAAACTCACCCAGGGA
TTGGCTGAAACGAAAAACATATTCTCAATAAACCCTTTAGGGAAATAGGCCAGGTTTTCACCGTAACACG
CCACATCTTGCGAATATATGTGTAGAAACTGCCGGAAATCGTCGTGGTATTCACTCCAGAGCGATGAAAA
CGTTTCAGTTTGCTCATGGAAAACGGTGTAACAAGGGTGAACACTATCCCATATCACCAGCTCACCGTCT
TTCATTGCCATACGAAATTCCGGATGAGCATTCATCAGGCGGGCAAGAATGTGAATAAAGGCCGGATAAA
ACTTGTGCTTATTTTTCTTTACGGTCTTTAAAAAGGCCGTAATATCCAGCTGAACGGTCTGGTTATAGGT
ACATTGAGCAACTGACTGAAATGCCTCAAAATGTTCTTTACGATGCCATTGGGATATATCAACGGTGGTA
TATCCAGTGATTTTTTTCTCCATTTTAGCTTCCTTAGCTCCTGAAAATCTCGATAACTCAAAAAATACGC
CCGGTAGTGATCTTATTTCATTATGGTGAAAGTTGGAACCTCTTACGTGCCCGATCAATCATGACCAAAA
TCCCTTAACGTGAGTTTTCGTTCCACTGAGCGTCAGACCCCGTAGAAAAGATCAAAGGATCTTCTTGAGA
TCCTTTTTTTCTGCGCGTAATCTGCTGCTTGCAAACAAAAAAACCACCGCTACCAGCGGTGGTTTGTTTG
CCGGATCAAGAGCTACCAACTCTTTTTCCGAAGGTAACTGGCTTCAGCAGAGCGCAGATACCAAATACTG
TTCTTCTAGTGTAGCCGTAGTTAGGCCACCACTTCAAGAACTCTGTAGCACCGCCTACATACCTCGCTCT
GCTAATCCTGTTACCAGTGGCTGCTGCCAGTGGCGATAAGTCGTGTCTTACCGGGTTGGACTCAAGACGA
TAGTTACCGGATAAGGCGCAGCGGTCGGGCTGAACGGGGGGTTCGTGCACACAGCCCAGCTTGGAGCGAA
CGACCTACACCGAACTGAGATACCTACAGCGTGAGCTATGAGAAAGCGCCACGCTTCCCGAAGGGAGAAA
GGCGGACAGGTATCCGGTAAGCGGCAGGGTCGGAACAGGAGAGCGCACGAGGGAGCTTCCAGGGGGAAAC
GCCTGGTATCTTTATAGTCCTGTCGGGTTTCGCCACCTCTGACTTGAGCGTCGATTTTTGTGATGCTCGT
CAGGGGGGCGGAGCCTATGGAAAAACGCCAGCAACGCGGCCTTTTTACGGTTCCTGGCCTTTTGCTGGCC
TTTTGCTCACATGTTCTTTCCTGCGTTATCCCCTGATTCTGTGGATAACCGTAG
